>Addgene plasmid #142435 | TFORF2573 | addgene full sequence | sequence record 397268 | Addgene NGS Result
TTAATGTAGTCTTATGCAATACTCTTGTAGTCTTGCAACATGGTAACGATGAGTTAGCAACATGCCTTAC
AAGGAGAGAAAAAGCACCGTGCATGCCGATTGGTGGAAGTAAGGTGGTACGATCGTGCCTTATTAGGAAG
GCAACAGACGGGTCTGACATGGATTGGACGAACCACTGAATTGCCGCATTGCAGAGATATTGTATTTAAG
TGCCTAGCTCGATACATAAACGGGTCTCTCTGGTTAGACCAGATCTGAGCCTGGGAGCTCTCTGGCTAAC
TAGGGAACCCACTGCTTAAGCCTCAATAAAGCTTGCCTTGAGTGCTTCAAGTAGTGTGTGCCCGTCTGTT
GTGTGACTCTGGTAACTAGAGATCCCTCAGACCCTTTTAGTCAGTGTGGAAAATCTCTAGCAGTGGCGCC
CGAACAGGGACTTGAAAGCGAAAGGGAAACCAGAGGAGCTCTCTCGACGCAGGACTCGGCTTGCTGAAGC
GCGCACGGCAAGAGGCGAGGGGCGGCGACTGGTGAGTACGCCAAAAATTTTGACTAGCGGAGGCTAGAAG
GAGAGAGATGGGTGCGAGAGCGTCAGTATTAAGCGGGGGAGAATTAGATCGCGATGGGAAAAAATTCGGT
TAAGGCCAGGGGGAAAGAAAAAATATAAATTAAAACATATAGTATGGGCAAGCAGGGAGCTAGAACGATT
CGCAGTTAATCCTGGCCTGTTAGAAACATCAGAAGGCTGTAGACAAATACTGGGACAGCTACAACCATCC
CTTCAGACAGGATCAGAAGAACTTAGATCATTATATAATACAGTAGCAACCCTCTATTGTGTGCATCAAA
GGATAGAGATAAAAGACACCAAGGAAGCTTTAGACAAGATAGAGGAAGAGCAAAACAAAAGTAAGACCAC
CGCACAGCAAGCGGCCGCTGATCTTCAGACCTGGAGGAGGAGATATGAGGGACAATTGGAGAAGTGAATT
ATATAAATATAAAGTAGTAAAAATTGAACCATTAGGAGTAGCACCCACCAAGGCAAAGAGAAGAGTGGTG
CAGAGAGAAAAAAGAGCAGTGGGAATAGGAGCTTTGTTCCTTGGGTTCTTGGGAGCAGCAGGAAGCACTA
TGGGCGCAGCGTCAATGACGCTGACGGTACAGGCCAGACAATTATTGTCTGGTATAGTGCAGCAGCAGAA
CAATTTGCTGAGGGCTATTGAGGCGCAACAGCATCTGTTGCAACTCACAGTCTGGGGCATCAAGCAGCTC
CAGGCAAGAATCCTGGCTGTGGAAAGATACCTAAAGGATCAACAGCTCCTGGGGATTTGGGGTTGCTCTG
GAAAACTCATTTGCACCACTGCTGTGCCTTGGAATGCTAGTTGGAGTAATAAATCTCTGGAACAGATTTG
GAATCACACGACCTGGATGGAGTGGGACAGAGAAATTAACAATTACACAAGCTTAATACACTCCTTAATT
GAAGAATCGCAAAACCAGCAAGAAAAGAATGAACAAGAATTATTGGAATTAGATAAATGGGCAAGTTTGT
GGAATTGGTTTAACATAACAAATTGGCTGTGGTATATAAAATTATTCATAATGATAGTAGGAGGCTTGGT
AGGTTTAAGAATAGTTTTTGCTGTACTTTCTATAGTGAATAGAGTTAGGCAGGGATATTCACCATTATCG
TTTCAGACCCACCTCCCAACCCCGAGGGGACCCATGCATTGCATCTCAATTAGTCAGCAACCAGGTGTGG
AAAGTCCCCAGGCTCCCCAGCAGGCAGAAGTATGCAAAGCATGCGTCTCAATTAGTCAGCAACCATAGTC
CCGCCCCTAACTCCGCCCATCCCGCCCCTAACTCCGCCCAGTTCCGCCCATTCTCCGCCCCATGGCTGAC
TAATTTTTTTTATTTATGCAGAGGCCGAGGCCGCCTCGGCCTCTGAGCTATTCCAGAAGTAGTGAGGAGG
CTTTTTTGGAGGCCTAGGCTTTTGCAAAAAGCTTTCTAGAGGTACCACCGGAGCTTACCATGACCGAGTA
CAAGCCCACGGTGCGCCTCGCCACCCGCGACGACGTCCCCAGGGCCGTACGCACCCTCGCCGCCGCGTTC
GCCGACTACCCCGCCACGCGCCACACCGTCGATCCGGACCGCCACATCGAGCGGGTCACCGAGCTGCAAG
AACTCTTCCTCACGCGCGTCGGGCTCGACATCGGCAAGGTGTGGGTCGCGGACGACGGCGCCGCCGTGGC
GGTCTGGACCACGCCGGAGAGCGTCGAAGCGGGGGCGGTGTTCGCCGAGATCGGCCCGCGCATGGCCGAG
TTGAGCGGTTCCCGGCTGGCCGCGCAGCAACAGATGGAAGGCCTCCTGGCGCCGCACCGGCCCAAGGAGC
CCGCGTGGTTCCTGGCCACCGTCGGCGTCTCGCCCGACCACCAGGGCAAGGGTCTGGGCAGCGCCGTCGT
GCTCCCCGGAGTGGAGGCGGCCGAGCGCGCCGGGGTGCCCGCCTTCCTGGAGACCTCCGCGCCCCGCAAC
CTCCCCTTCTACGAGCGGCTCGGCTTCACCGTCACCGCCGACGTCGAGGTGCCCGAAGGACCGCGCACCT
GGTGCATGACCCGCAAGCCCGGTGCCAGTTAACGAATTCTAGATCTTGAGACAAATGGCAGTATTCATCC
ACAATTTTAAAAGAAAAGGGGGGATTGGGGGGTACAGTGCAGGGGAAAGAATAGTAGACATAATAGCAAC
AGACATACAAACTAAAGAATTACAAAAACAAATTACAAAAATTCAAAATTTTCGGGTTTATTACAGGGAC
AGCAGAGATCCACTTTGGCGCCGGCTCGAGGCCTGCAGGTGCAAAGATGGATAAAGTTTTAAACAGAGAG
GAATCTTTGCAGCTAATGGACCTTCTAGGTCTTGAAAGGAGTGGGAATTGGCTCCGGTGCCCGTCAGTGG
GCAGAGCGCACATCGCCCACAGTCCCCGAGAAGTTGGGGGGAGGGGTCGGCAATTGAACCGGTGCCTAGA
GAAGGTGGCGCGGGGTAAACTGGGAAAGTGATGTCGTGTACTGGCTCCGCCTTTTTCCCGAGGGTGGGGG
AGAACCGTATATAAGTGCAGTAGTCGCCGTGAACGTTCTTTTTCGCAACGGGTTTGCCGCCAGAACACAG
GTAAGTGCCGTGTGTGGTTCCCGCGGGCCTGGCCTCTTTACGGGTTATGGCCCTTGCGTGCCTTGAATTA
CTTCCACCTGGCTGCAGTACGTGATTCTTGATCCCGAGCTTCGGGTTGGAAGTGGGTGGGAGAGTTCGAG
GCCTTGCGCTTAAGGAGCCCCTTCGCCTCGTGCTTGAGTTGAGGCCTGGCCTGGGCGCTGGGGCCGCCGC
GTGCGAATCTGGTGGCACCTTCGCGCCTGTCTCGCTGCTTTCGATAAGTCTCTAGCCATTTAAAATTTTT
GATGACCTGCTGCGACGCTTTTTTTCTGGCAAGATAGTCTTGTAAATGCGGGCCAAGATCTGCACACTGG
TATTTCGGTTTTTGGGGCCGCGGGCGGCGACGGGGCCCGTGCGTCCCAGCGCACATGTTCGGCGAGGCGG
GGCCTGCGAGCGCGGCCACCGAGAATCGGACGGGGGTAGTCTCAAGCTGGCCGGCCTGCTCTGGTGCCTG
GCCTCGCGCCGCCGTGTATCGCCCCGCCCTGGGCGGCAAGGCTGGCCCGGTCGGCACCAGTTGCGTGAGC
GGAAAGATGGCCGCTTCCCGGCCCTGCTGCAGGGAGCTCAAAATGGAGGACGCGGCGCTCGGGAGAGCGG
GCGGGTGAGTCACCCACACAAAGGAAAAGGGCCTTTCCGTCCTCAGCCGTCGCTTCATGTGACTCCACGG
AGTACCGGGCGCCGTCCAGGCACCTCGATTAGTTCTCGAGCTTTTGGAGTACGTCGTCTTTAGGTTGGGG
GGAGGGGTTTTATGCGATGGAGTTTCCCCACACTGAGTGGGTGGAGACTGAAGTTAGGCCAGCTTGGCAC
TTGATGTAATTCTCCTTGGAATTTGCCCTTTTTGAGTTTGGATCTTGGTTCATTCTCAAGCCTCAGACAG
TGGTTCAAAGTTTTTTTCTTCCATTTCAGGTGTCGTGAGGCTAGCACCGCCACCATGAAGCAGAGTTCGA
ACGTGCCGGCTTTCCTCAGCAAGCTGTGGACGCTTGTGGAGGAAACCCACACTAACGAGTTCATCACCTG
GAGCCAGAATGGCCAAAGTTTTCTGGTCTTGGATGAGCAACGATTTGCAAAAGAAATTCTTCCCAAATAT
TTCAAGCACAATAATATGGCAAGCTTTGTGAGGCAACTGAATATGTATGGTTTCCGTAAAGTAGTACATA
TCGACTCTGGAATTGTAAAGCAAGAAAGAGATGGTCCTGTAGAATTTCAGCATCCTTACTTCAAACAAGG
ACAGGATGACTTGTTGGAGAACATTAAAAGGAAGGTTTCATCTTCAAAACCAGAAGAAAATAAAATTCGT
CAGGAAGATTTAACAAAAATTATAAGTAGTGCTCAGAAGGTTCAGATAAAACAGGAAACTATTGAGTCCA
GGCTTTCTGAATTAAAAAGTGAGAATGAGTCCCTTTGGAAGGAGGTGTCAGAATTACGAGCAAAGCATGC
ACAACAGCAACAAGTTATTCGAAAGATTGTCCAGTTTATTGTTACATTGGTTCAAAATAACCAACTTGTG
AGTTTAAAACGTAAAAGGCCTCTACTTCTAAACACTAATGGAGCCCAAAAGAAGAACCTGTTTCAGCACA
TAGTCAAAGAACCAACTGATAATCATCATCATAAAGTTCCACACAGTAGGACTGAAGGTTTAAAGCCAAG
GGAGAGGATTTCAGATGACATCATTATTTATGATGTTACTGATGATAATGCAGATGAAGAAAATATCCCA
GTTATTCCAGAAACTAATGAGGATGTTATATCTGATCCCTCCAACTGTAGCCAGTACCCTGATATTGTCA
TCGTTGAAGATGACAATGAAGATGAGTATGCACCTGTCATTCAGAGTGGAGAGCAGAATGAACCAGCCAG
AGAATCCCTAAGTTCAGGCAGTGATGGCAGCAGCCCTCTCATGTCTAGTGCTGTCCAGCTAAATGGCTCA
TCCAGTCTGACCTCAGAAGATCCAGTGACCATGATGGATTCCATTTTGAATGATAACATCAATCTTTTGG
GAAAGGTTGAGCTGTTGGATTATCTTGACAGTATTGACTGCAGTTTAGAGGACTTCCAGGCCATGCTATC
AGGAAGACAATTTAGCATAGACCCAGATCTCCTGGTTGATCTTTTCACTAGTTCTGTGCAGATGAATCCC
ACAGATTACATCAATAATACAAAATCTGAGAATAAAGGATTAGAAACTACCAAGAACAATGTAGTTCAGC
CAGTTTCGGAAGAGGGAAGAAAATCTAAATCCAAACCAGATAAGCAGCTTATCCAGTATACCGCCTTTCC
ACTTCTTGCATTCCTCGATGGGAACCCTGCTTCTTCTGTTGAACAGGCGAGTACAACAGCATCATCAGAA
GTTTTGTCCTCTGTAGATAAACCCATAGAAGTTGATGAGCTTCTGGATAGCAGCCTAGACCCAGAACCAA
CCCAAAGTAAGCTTGTTCGCCTGGAGCCATTGACTGAAGCTGAAGCTAGTGAAGCTACACTGTTTTATTT
ATGTGAACTTGCTCCTGCACCTCTGGATAGTGATATGCCACTTTTAGATAGCTAGTAATGAACTAGTCCG
TAACTTGAAAGTATTTCGATTTCTTGGCTTTATATATCTTGTGGAAAGGACGAGGTCTTTAGTCACTCAA
CCTACGGACGCGTTAAGTCGACAATCAACCTCTGGATTACAAAATTTGTGAAAGATTGACTGGTATTCTT
AACTATGTTGCTCCTTTTACGCTATGTGGATACGCTGCTTTAATGCCTTTGTATCATGCTATTGCTTCCC
GTATGGCTTTCATTTTCTCCTCCTTGTATAAATCCTGGTTGCTGTCTCTTTATGAGGAGTTGTGGCCCGT
TGTCAGGCAACGTGGCGTGGTGTGCACTGTGTTTGCTGACGCAACCCCCACTGGTTGGGGCATTGCCACC
ACCTGTCAGCTCCTTTCCGGGACTTTCGCTTTCCCCCTCCCTATTGCCACGGCGGAACTCATCGCCGCCT
GCCTTGCCCGCTGCTGGACAGGGGCTCGGCTGTTGGGCACTGACAATTCCGTGGTGTTGTCGGGGAAATC
ATCGTCCTTTCCTTGGCTGCTCGCCTGTGTTGCCACCTGGATTCTGCGCGGGACGTCCTTCTGCTACGTC
CCTTCGGCCCTCAATCCAGCGGACCTTCCTTCCCGCGGCCTGCTGCCGGCTCTGCGGCCTCTTCCGCGTC
TTCGCCTTCGCCCTCAGACGAGTCGGATCTCCCTTTGGGCCGCCTCCCCGCGTCGACTTTAAGACCAATG
ACTTACAAGGCAGCTGTAGATCTTAGCCACTTTTTAAAAGAAAAGGGGGGACTGGAAGGGCTAATTCACT
CCCAACGAAGACAAGATCTGCTTTTTGCTTGTACTGGGTCTCTCTGGTTAGACCAGATCTGAGCCTGGGA
GCTCTCTGGCTAACTAGGGAACCCACTGCTTAAGCCTCAATAAAGCTTGCCTTGAGTGCTTCAAGTAGTG
TGTGCCCGTCTGTTGTGTGACTCTGGTAACTAGAGATCCCTCAGACCCTTTTAGTCAGTGTGGAAAATCT
CTAGCAGTACGTATAGTAGTTCATGTCATCTTATTATTCAGTATTTATAACTTGCAAAGAAATGAATATC
AGAGAGTGAGAGGAACTTGTTTATTGCAGCTTATAATGGTTACAAATAAAGCAATAGCATCACAAATTTC
ACAAATAAAGCATTTTTTTCACTGCATTCTAGTTGTGGTTTGTCCAAACTCATCAATGTATCTTATCATG
TCTGGCTCTAGCTATCCCGCCCCTAACTCCGCCCATCCCGCCCCTAACTCCGCCCAGTTCCGCCCATTCT
CCGCCCCATGGCTGACTAATTTTTTTTATTTATGCAGAGGCCGAGGCCGCCTCGGCCTCTGAGCTATTCC
AGAAGTAGTGAGGAGGCTTTTTTGGAGGCCTAGGGACGTACCCAATTCGCCCTATAGTGAGTCGTATTAC
GCGCGCTCACTGGCCGTCGTTTTACAACGTCGTGACTGGGAAAACCCTGGCGTTACCCAACTTAATCGCC
TTGCAGCACATCCCCCTTTCGCCAGCTGGCGTAATAGCGAAGAGGCCCGCACCGATCGCCCTTCCCAACA
GTTGCGCAGCCTGAATGGCGAATGGG
[124 nt withheld, positions 7307-7430]
C
[91 nt withheld, positions 7432-7522]
A
[49 nt withheld, positions 7524-7572]
CCTTTGACGTTGGAGTCCACGTTCTTT
[37 nt withheld, positions 7600-7636]
ACCCTATCTCGGTCTATTCTTTTGATTTATAAGGGATTTTGCCGATTTCGGCCTATTGGTTAAAAAATGA
GCTGATTTAACAAAAATTTAACGCGAATTTTAACAAAATATTAACGCTTACAATTTAGGTGGCACTTTTC
GGGGAAATGTGCGCGGAACCCCTATTTGTTTATTTTTCTAAATACATTCAAATATGTATCCGCTCATGAG
ACAATAACCCTGATAAATGCTTCAATAATATTGAAAAAGGAAGAGTATGAGTATTCAACATTTCCGTGTC
GCCCTTATTCCCTTTTTTGCGGCATTTTGCCTTCCTGTTTTTGCTCACCCAGAAACGCTGGTGAAAGTAA
AAGATGCTGAAGATCAGTTGGGTGCACGAGTGGGTTACATCGAACTGGATCTCAACAGCGGTAAGATCCT
TGAGAGTTTTCGCCCCGAAGAACGTTTTCCAATGATGAGCACTTTTAAAGTTCTGCTATGTGGCGCGGTA
TTATCCCGTATTGACGCCGGGCAAGAGCAACTCGGTCGCCGCATACACTATTCTCAGAATGACTTGGTTG
AGTACTCACCAGTCACAGAAAAGCATCTTACGGATGGCATGACAGTAAGAGAATTATGCAGTGCTGCCAT
AACCATGAGTGATAACACTGCGGCCAACTTACTTCTGACAACGATCGGAGGACCGAAGGAGCTAACCGCT
TTTTTGCACAACATGGGGGATCATGTAACTCGCCTTGATCGTTGGGAACCGGAGCTGAATGAAGCCATAC
CAAACGACGAGCGTGACACCACGATGCCTGTAGCAATGGCAACAACGTTGCGCAAACTATTAACTGGCGA
ACTACTTACTCTAGCTTCCCGGCAACAATTAATAGACTGGATGGAGGCGGATAAAGTTGCAGGACCACTT
CTGCGCTCGGCCCTTCCGGCTGGCTGGTTTATTGCTGATAAATCTGGAGCCGGTGAGCGTGGGTCTCGCG
GTATCATTGCAGCACTGGGGCCAGATGGTAAGCCCTCCCGTATCGTAGTTATCTACACGACGGGGAGTCA
GGCAACTATGGATGAACGAAATAGACAGATCGCTGAGATAGGTGCCTCACTGATTAAGCATTGGTAACTG
TCAGACCAAGTTTACTCATATATACTTTAGATTGATTTAAAACTTCATTTTTAATTTAAAAGGATCTAGG
TGAAGATCCTTTTTGATAATCTCATGACCAAAATCCCTTAACGTGAGTTTTCGTTCCACTGAGCGTCAGA
CCCCGTAGAAAAGATCAAAGGATCTTCTTGAGATCCTTTTTTTCTGCGCGTAATCTGCTGCTTGCAAACA
AAAAAACCACCGCTACCAGCGGTGGTTTGTTTGCCGGATCAAGAGCTACCAACTCTTTTTCCGAAGGTAA
CTGGCTTCAGCAGAGCGCAGATACCAAATACTGTTCTTCTAGTGTAGCCGTAGTTAGGCCACCACTTCAA
GAACTCTGTAGCACCGCCTACATACCTCGCTCTGCTAATCCTGTTACCAGTGGCTGCTGCCAGTGGCGAT
AAGTCGTGTCTTACCGGGTTGGACTCAAGACGATAGTTACCGGATAAGGCGCAGCGGTCGGGCTGAACGG
GGGGTTCGTGCACACAGCCCAGCTTGGAGCGAACGACCTACACCGAACTGAGATACCTACAGCGTGAGCT
ATGAGAAAGCGCCACGCTTCCCGAAGGGAGAAAGGCGGACAGGTATCCGGTAAGCGGCAGGGTCGGAACA
GGAGAGCGCACGAGGGAGCTTCCAGGGGGAAACGCCTGGTATCTTTATAGTCCTGTCGGGTTTCGCCACC
TCTGACTTGAGCGTCGATTTTTGTGATGCTCGTCAGGGGGGCGGAGCCTATGGAAAAACGCCAGCAACGC
GGCCTTTTTACGGTTCCTGGCCTTTTGCTGGCCTTTTGCTCACATGTTCTTTCCTGCGTTATCCCCTGAT
TCTGTGGATAACCGTATTACCGCCTTTGAGTGAGCTGATACCGCTCGCCGCAGCCGAACGACCGAGCGCA
GCGAGTCAGTGAGCGAGGAAGCGGAAGAGCGCCCAATACGCAAACCGCCTCTCCCCGCGCGTTGGCCGAT
TCATTAATGCAGCTGGCACGACAGGTTTCCCGACTGGAAAGCGGGCAGTGAGCGCAACGCAATTAATGTG
AGTTAGCTCACTCATTAGGCACCCCAGGCTTTACACTTTATGCTTCCGGCTCGTATGTTGTGTGGAATTG
TGAGCGGATAACAATTTCACACAGGAAACAGCTATGACCATGATTACGCCAAGCGCGCAATTAACCCTCA
CTAAAGGGAACAAAAGCTGGAGCTGCAAGC
Features (pLannotate 1.2.2; 31 found; start..end, strand, type, name):
      5..231     +  promoter       RSV promoter: Rous sarcoma virus enhancer/promoter
    232..412     +  LTR            5' LTR (truncated): truncated 5' long terminal repeat (LTR) from HIV-1
    459..584     +  misc_feature   HIV-1 Ψ: packaging signal of human immunodeficiency virus type 1
    568..931     +  CDS            HIV-1 gag (fragment): gag protein from human immunodeficiency virus 1; gag
   1077..1310    +  misc_feature   RRE: The Rev response element (RRE) of HIV-1 allows for Rev-dependent mRNA export from the nucleus to the cytoplasm.
   1687..1713    +  CDS            Rev (fragment): human immunodeficiency virus 1 (HIV-1) Rev protein; rev; enhances nuclear export of unspliced and incompletely spliced viral mRNAs
   1720..1743    +  promoter       SV40 promoter (fragment): SV40 early promoter
   1744..1815    +  promoter       SV40 promoter (fragment): SV40 enhancer and early promoter
   1839..1974    +  rep_origin     SV40 ori: SV40 origin of replication
   2020..2616    +  CDS            PuroR (fragment): puromycin N-acetyltransferase; pac from Streptomyces; confers resistance to puromycin
   2665..2782    +  misc_feature   cPPT/CTS: central polypurine tract and central termination sequence of HIV-1
   2847..2913    +  CDS            small t antigen (fragment): SV40 (simian virus 40) small t antigen
   2920..4098    +  promoter       EF-1α promoter: strong constitutive promoter for human elongation factor EF-1α
   4115..5722    +  CDS            HSF2: HSF2_HUMAN - Also known as HSTF2. Experimental evidence at protein level: Swiss-Prot protein existence level 1. DNA-binding protein that specifically binds heat shock promoter elements (HSE) and activates transcription. In higher eukaryotes, HSF is unable to bind to the HSE unless the cells are heat shocked. From Homo sapiens (Human).
   5738..5791    +  promoter       U6 promoter (fragment): RNA polymerase III promoter for human U6 snRNA
   5833..6421    +  misc_feature   WPRE: woodchuck hepatitis virus posttranscriptional regulatory element
   6472..6491    +  misc_feature   cPPT/CTS (fragment): central polypurine tract and central termination sequence of HIV-1
   6493..6726    +  LTR            3' LTR (ΔU3): self-inactivating 3' long terminal repeat (LTR) from HIV-1
   6804..6925    +  polyA_signal   SV40 poly(A) signal: SV40 polyadenylation signal
   6965..7100    +  rep_origin     SV40 ori: SV40 origin of replication
   7121..7139    -  promoter       T7 promoter: promoter for bacteriophage T7 RNA polymerase
   7147..7302    +  CDS            lacZα (fragment): LacZα fragment of β-galactosidase; lacZ fragment
   7307..7735    +  rep_origin     f1 ori (sequence partly withheld): f1 bacteriophage origin of replication; arrow indicates direction of (+) strand synthesis
   7788..7892    +  promoter       AmpR promoter: bla
   7893..8753    +  CDS            AmpR: β-lactamase; bla; confers resistance to ampicillin, carbenicillin, and related antibiotics
   8924..9512    +  rep_origin     ori: high-copy-number ColE1/pMB1/pBR322/pUC origin of replication
   9695..9787    +  CDS            lacI (fragment): lac repressor; lacI; The lac repressor binds to the lac operator to inhibit transcription in E. coli. This inhibition can be relieved by adding lactose or isopropyl-β-D-thiogalactopyranoside (IPTG).
   9800..9821    +  protein_bind   CAP binding site: CAP binding activates transcription in the presence of cAMP. E. coli catabolite activator protein
   9836..9866    +  promoter       lac promoter: promoter for the E. coli lac operon
   9874..9890    +  protein_bind   lac operator: The lac repressor binds to the lac operator to inhibit transcription in E. coli. This inhibition can be relieved by adding lactose or isopropyl-β-D-thiogalactopyranoside (IPTG). lac repressor encoded by lacI
   9935..9953    +  promoter       T3 promoter: promoter for bacteriophage T3 RNA polymerase
