[The description below was written by a language model from this plasmid's Addgene catalogue record and pLannotate feature annotations shown in this document.]
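Description:
TFORF2573 is a lentiviral mammalian expression plasmid built on the pLX_TRC317 backbone and carrying the human heat shock transcription factor 2 (HSF2) open reading frame. It belongs to a barcoded transcription factor ORF collection. In bacteria it is maintained through a high-copy ColE1/pUC-type origin and selected with ampicillin via the β-lactamase gene. An f1 origin and remnants of a lac/lacZα cloning region with T3 and T7 promoters also sit in the backbone. The depositor warns that recombination can occur, as is common for LTR-containing plasmids.

The viral portion has a third-generation, self-inactivating layout. An RSV promoter drives a truncated HIV-1 5' LTR, followed by the Ψ packaging signal with a partial gag sequence, the Rev response element for nuclear export of the genomic RNA, and a cPPT/CTS element that aids nuclear import. The 3' LTR carries the ΔU3 deletion and is followed by an SV40 polyadenylation signal. Two cassettes lie between the LTRs. An SV40 early promoter/origin region sits upstream of the puromycin N-acetyltransferase gene, allowing puromycin selection of transduced cells. A strong constitutive EF-1α promoter drives the HSF2 coding sequence, with a WPRE downstream to enhance transcript stability and expression.

The catalogue entry describes a unique 24-bp barcode associated with each ORF, but the feature table does not annotate it. A short U6 promoter fragment is annotated between the ORF and the WPRE, and its role is not stated. The construct is intended for HSF2 overexpression, particularly in pooled screens such as directed differentiation studies, where the barcode identifies which factor each cell received.
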