Addgene plasmid #142435: TFORF2573
Purpose: Lentiviral vector for overexpressing transcription factor ORFs with unique 24-bp barcodes. Barcodes facilitate identification of transcription factors in pooled screens.
Depositing lab: Feng Zhang. Depositing organization: Broad Institute. Publication: A transcription factor atlas of directed differentiation. Joung J, Ma S, Tay T, Geiger-Schuller KR, Kirchgatterer PC, Verdine VK, Guo B, Arias-Garcia MA, Allen WE, Singh A, Kuksenko O, Abudayyeh OO, Gootenberg JS, Fu Z, Macrae RK, Buenrostro JD, Regev A, Zhang F. Cell. 2023 Jan 5;186(1):209-229.e26. doi: 10.1016/j.cell.2022.11.026. PubMed 36608654.
Backbone
  Vector backbone: pLX_TRC317
  Backbone manufacturer: Broad Institute Genetic Perturbation Platform
  Backbone size w/o insert (bp): 8264
  Vector type: Mammalian Expression, Lentiviral
  Selectable markers: Puromycin
Growth in bacteria
  Bacterial resistance: Ampicillin, 100 μg/mL
  Growth temperature: 37°C
  Growth strain: NEB Stable
  Copy number: High Copy
Gene/Insert
  Gene/Insert name: HSF2
  Species: H. sapiens (human)
  Insert size (bp): 1712
  Entrez Gene: HSF2 (a.k.a. HSF 2, HSTF 2)
  Promoter: EF1a
  Cloning method: Unknown
  Sequencing primers: 5′ GGGTGGAGACTGAAGTTAGGCCAG; 3′ CACATAGCGTAAAAGGAGCAACATAG
Terms and licenses: Academic/Nonprofit Terms; Industry Terms: Not Available to Industry
Depositor comments: NM_004506,ENST00000368455 . The transcription factor ORF portion of this plasmid was synthesized by Genewiz. Please test multiple small colonies in case of plasmid recombination. To make this collection available in a timely manner, a portion of this collection was not fully sequenced by Addgene. If an Addgene verified full plasmid sequence is not available, please contact us prior to placing an order to request the full sequence.
How to cite: TFORF2573 was a gift from Feng Zhang (Addgene plasmid # 142435 ; http://n2t.net/addgene:142435 ; RRID:Addgene_142435)
