>Addgene plasmid #142435 | TFORF2573 | depositor partial sequence | sequence record 279443 | Insert
ACCGCCACCATGAAGCAGAGTTCGAACGTGCCGGCTTTCCTCAGCAAGCTGTGGACGCTTGTGGAGGAAA
CCCACACTAACGAGTTCATCACCTGGAGCCAGAATGGCCAAAGTTTTCTGGTCTTGGATGAGCAACGATT
TGCAAAAGAAATTCTTCCCAAATATTTCAAGCACAATAATATGGCAAGCTTTGTGAGGCAACTGAATATG
TATGGTTTCCGTAAAGTAGTACATATCGACTCTGGAATTGTAAAGCAAGAAAGAGATGGTCCTGTAGAAT
TTCAGCATCCTTACTTCAAACAAGGACAGGATGACTTGTTGGAGAACATTAAAAGGAAGGTTTCATCTTC
AAAACCAGAAGAAAATAAAATTCGTCAGGAAGATTTAACAAAAATTATAAGTAGTGCTCAGAAGGTTCAG
ATAAAACAGGAAACTATTGAGTCCAGGCTTTCTGAATTAAAAAGTGAGAATGAGTCCCTTTGGAAGGAGG
TGTCAGAATTACGAGCAAAGCATGCACAACAGCAACAAGTTATTCGAAAGATTGTCCAGTTTATTGTTAC
ATTGGTTCAAAATAACCAACTTGTGAGTTTAAAACGTAAAAGGCCTCTACTTCTAAACACTAATGGAGCC
CAAAAGAAGAACCTGTTTCAGCACATAGTCAAAGAACCAACTGATAATCATCATCATAAAGTTCCACACA
GTAGGACTGAAGGTTTAAAGCCAAGGGAGAGGATTTCAGATGACATCATTATTTATGATGTTACTGATGA
TAATGCAGATGAAGAAAATATCCCAGTTATTCCAGAAACTAATGAGGATGTTATATCTGATCCCTCCAAC
TGTAGCCAGTACCCTGATATTGTCATCGTTGAAGATGACAATGAAGATGAGTATGCACCTGTCATTCAGA
GTGGAGAGCAGAATGAACCAGCCAGAGAATCCCTAAGTTCAGGCAGTGATGGCAGCAGCCCTCTCATGTC
TAGTGCTGTCCAGCTAAATGGCTCATCCAGTCTGACCTCAGAAGATCCAGTGACCATGATGGATTCCATT
TTGAATGATAACATCAATCTTTTGGGAAAGGTTGAGCTGTTGGATTATCTTGACAGTATTGACTGCAGTT
TAGAGGACTTCCAGGCCATGCTATCAGGAAGACAATTTAGCATAGACCCAGATCTCCTGGTTGATCTTTT
CACTAGTTCTGTGCAGATGAATCCCACAGATTACATCAATAATACAAAATCTGAGAATAAAGGATTAGAA
ACTACCAAGAACAATGTAGTTCAGCCAGTTTCGGAAGAGGGAAGAAAATCTAAATCCAAACCAGATAAGC
AGCTTATCCAGTATACCGCCTTTCCACTTCTTGCATTCCTCGATGGGAACCCTGCTTCTTCTGTTGAACA
GGCGAGTACAACAGCATCATCAGAAGTTTTGTCCTCTGTAGATAAACCCATAGAAGTTGATGAGCTTCTG
GATAGCAGCCTAGACCCAGAACCAACCCAAAGTAAGCTTGTTCGCCTGGAGCCATTGACTGAAGCTGAAG
CTAGTGAAGCTACACTGTTTTATTTATGTGAACTTGCTCCTGCACCTCTGGATAGTGATATGCCACTTTT
AGATAGCTAGTAATGAACTAGTCCGTAACTTGAAAGTATTTCGATTTCTTGGCTTTATATATCTTGTGGA
AAGGACGAGGTCTTTAGTCACTCAACCTACGG
