>Addgene plasmid #142435 | TFORF2573 | depositor partial sequence | sequence record 279444 | Barcode
GGTCTTTAGTCACTCAACCTACGG
